>Addgene plasmid #190336 | PE_CO-Mini-N | addgene full sequence | sequence record 374544 | Addgene NGS Result
CCTGCAGGCAGCTGCGCGCTCGCTCGCTCACTGAGGCCGCCCGGGCGTCGGGCGACCTTTGGTCGCCCGG
CCTCAGTGAGCGAGCGAGCGCGCAGAGAGGGAGTGGCCAACTCCATCACTAGGGGTTCCTGCGGCCGCAA
GCTTAAAAAAGCACCGACTCGGTGCCACTTTTTCAAGTTGATAACGGACTAGCCTTATTTTAACTTGCTA
TTTCTAGCTCTAAAACTGGAGCAATCGGCGGAAGGTCGGTGTTTCGTCCTTTCCACAAGATATATAAAGC
CAAGAAATCGAAATACTTTCAAGTTACGGTAAGCATATGATAGTCCATTTTAAAACATAATTTTAAAACT
GCAAACTACCCAAGAAATTATTACTTTCTACGTCACGTATTTTGTACTAATATCTTTGTGTTTACAGTCA
AATTAATTCCAATTATCTCTCTAACAGCCTTGTATCGTATATGCAAATATGAAGGAATCATGGGAAATAG
GCCCTCCTCGAGATGGAGGCGGTACTATGTAGATGAGAATTCAGGAGCAAACTGGGAAAAGCAACTGCTT
CCAAATATTTGTGATTTTTACAGTGTAGTTTTGGAAAAACTCTTAGCCTACCAATTCTTCTAAGTGTTTT
AAAATGTGGGAGCCAGTACACATGAAGTTATAGAGTGTTTTAATGAGGCTTAAATATTTACCGTAACTAT
GAAATGCTACGCATATCATGCTGTTCAGGCTCCGTGGCCACGCAACTCATACTGACCGGTGAGCCGCCAC
CATGAAACGGACAGCCGACGGAAGCGAGTTCGAGTCACCAAAGAAGAAGCGGAAAGTCGACAAGAAGTAC
AGCATCGGCCTGGACATCGGCACCAACTCTGTGGGCTGGGCCGTGATCACCGACGAGTACAAGGTGCCCA
GCAAGAAATTCAAGGTGCTGGGCAACACCGACCGGCACAGCATCAAGAAGAACCTGATCGGAGCCCTGCT
GTTCGACAGCGGCGAAACAGCCGAGGCCACCCGGCTGAAGAGAACCGCCAGAAGAAGATACACCAGACGG
AAGAACCGGATCTGCTATCTGCAAGAGATCTTCAGCAACGAGATGGCCAAGGTGGACGACAGCTTCTTCC
ACAGACTGGAAGAGTCCTTCCTGGTGGAAGAGGATAAGAAGCACGAGCGGCACCCCATCTTCGGCAACAT
CGTGGACGAGGTGGCCTACCACGAGAAGTACCCCACCATCTACCACCTGAGAAAGAAACTGGTGGACAGC
ACCGACAAGGCCGACCTGCGGCTGATCTATCTGGCCCTGGCCCACATGATCAAGTTCCGGGGCCACTTCC
TGATCGAGGGCGACCTGAACCCCGACAACAGCGACGTGGACAAGCTGTTCATCCAGCTGGTGCAGACCTA
CAACCAGCTGTTCGAGGAAAACCCCATCAACGCCAGCGGCGTGGACGCCAAGGCCATCCTGTCTGCCAGA
CTGAGCAAGAGCAGACGGCTGGAAAATCTGATCGCCCAGCTGCCCGGCGAGAAGAAGAATGGCCTGTTCG
GAAACCTGATTGCCCTGAGCCTGGGCCTGACCCCCAACTTCAAGAGCAACTTCGACCTGGCCGAGGATGC
CAAACTGCAGCTGAGCAAGGACACCTACGACGACGACCTGGACAACCTGCTGGCCCAGATCGGCGACCAG
TACGCCGACCTGTTTCTGGCCGCCAAGAACCTGTCCGACGCCATCCTGCTGAGCGACATCCTGAGAGTGA
ACACCGAGATCACCAAGGCCCCCCTGAGCGCCTCTATGATCAAGAGATACGACGAGCACCACCAGGACCT
GACCCTGCTGAAAGCTCTCGTGCGGCAGCAGCTGCCTGAGAAGTACAAAGAGATTTTCTTCGACCAGAGC
AAGAACGGCTACGCCGGCTACATTGACGGCGGAGCCAGCCAGGAAGAGTTCTACAAGTTCATCAAGCCCA
TCCTGGAAAAGATGGACGGCACCGAGGAACTGCTCGTGAAGCTGAACAGAGAGGACCTGCTGCGGAAGCA
GCGGACCTTCGACAACGGCAGCATCCCCCACCAGATCCACCTGGGAGAGCTGCACGCCATTCTGCGGCGG
CAGGAAGATTTTTACCCATTCCTGAAGGACAACCGGGAAAAGATCGAGAAGATCCTGACCTTCCGCATCC
CCTACTACGTGGGCCCTCTGGCCAGGGGAAACAGCAGATTCGCCTGGATGACCAGAAAGAGCGAGGAAAC
CATCACCCCCTGGAACTTCGAGGAAGTGGTGGACAAGGGCGCTTCCGCCCAGAGCTTCATCGAGCGGATG
ACCAACTTCGATAAGAACCTGCCCAACGAGAAGGTGCTGCCCAAGCACAGCCTGCTGTACGAGTACTTCA
CCGTGTATAACGAGCTGACCAAAGTGAAATACGTGACCGAGGGAATGAGAAAGCCCGCCTTCCTGAGCGG
CGAGCAGAAAAAGGCCATCGTGGACCTGCTGTTCAAGACCAACCGGAAAGTGACCGTGAAGCAGCTGAAA
GAGGACTACTTCAAGAAAATCGAGTGCTTCGACTCCGTGGAAATCTCCGGCGTGGAAGATCGGTTCAACG
CCTCCCTGGGCACATACCACGATCTGCTGAAAATTATCAAGGACAAGGACTTCCTGGACAATGAGGAAAA
CGAGGACATTCTGGAAGATATCGTGCTGACCCTGACACTGTTTGAGGACAGAGAGATGATCGAGGAACGG
CTGAAAACCTATGCCCACCTGTTCGACGACAAAGTGATGAAGCAGCTGAAGCGGCGGAGATACACCGGCT
GGGGCAGGCTGAGCCGGAAGCTGATCAACGGCATCCGGGACAAGCAGTGTCTGGCTGGCGATACTCTCAT
TACCCTGGCCGATGGACGACGAGTGCCTATTAGAGAACTGGTGTCACAGCAGAATTTTTCCGTGTGGGCT
CTGAATCCTCAGACTTACCGCCTGGAGAGGGCTAGAGTGAGTAGAGCTTTCTGTACCGGCATCAAACCTG
TGTACCGCCTCACCACTAGACTGGGGAGATCCATTAGGGCCACTGCCAACCACCGATTTCTCACACCTCA
GGGCTGGAAACGAGTCGATGAACTCCAGCCTGGAGATTACCTGGCTCTGCCTAGGAGAATCCCTACTGCC
TCCAGCGGAGGCAGTAAAAGAACAGCAGACGGGAGTGAGTTTGAGCCCAAGAAAAAGAGAAAGGTGTAAT
CTAGAAATAAAGGAAATTTATTTTCATTGCAATAGTGTGTTGGAATTTTTTGTGTCTCTCAGGATCCGAG
GGCCTATTTCCCATGATTCCTTCATATTTGCATATACGATACAAGGCTGTTAGAGAGATAATTAGAATTA
ATTTGACTGTAAACACAAAGATATTAGTACAAAATACGTGACGTAGAAAGTAATAATTTCTTGGGTAGTT
TGCAGTTTTAAAATTATGTTTTAAAATGGACTATCATATGCTTACCGTAACTTGAAAGTATTTCGATTTC
TTGGCTTTATATATCTTGTGGAAAGGACGAAACACCGCCCATACCTTGGAGCAACGGGTTTCAGAGCTAT
GCTGGAAACAGCATAGCAAGTTGAAATAAGGCTAGTCCGTTATCAACTTGAAAAAGTGGCACCGAGTCGG
TGCACCTTCCGCCGATTGCTCCAAGGTTTTTTTGAATTCGCGGCCGCAGGAACCCCTAGTGATGGAGTTG
GCCACTCCCTCTCTGCGCGCTCGCTCGCTCACTGAGGCCGGGCGACCAAAGGTCGCCCGACGCCCGGGCT
TTGCCCGGGCGGCCTCAGTGAGCGAGCGAGCGCGCAGCTGCCTGCAGGGGCGCCTGATGCGGTATTTTCT
CCTTACGCATCTGTGCGGTATTTCACACCGCATA
[95 nt withheld, positions 3885-3979]
T
[46 nt withheld, positions 3981-4026]
C
[141 nt withheld, positions 4028-4168]
CCTTTGACGTTGGAGTCCACGTTCTTT
[37 nt withheld, positions 4196-4232]
ACTCTATCTCGGGCTATTCTTTTGATTTATAAGGGATTTTGCCGATTTCGGTCTATTGGTTAAAAAATGA
GCTGATTTAACAAAAATTTAACGCGAATTTTAACAAAATATTAACGTTTACAATTTTATGGTGCACTCTC
AGTACAATCTGCTCTGATGCCGCATAGTTAAGCCAGCCCCGACACCCGCCAACACCCGCTGACGCGCCCT
GACGGGCTTGTCTGCTCCCGGCATCCGCTTACAGACAAGCTGTGACCGTCTCCGGGAGCTGCATGTGTCA
GAGGTTTTCACCGTCATCACCGAAACGCGCGAGACGAAAGGGCCTCGTGATACGCCTATTTTTATAGGTT
AATGTCATGATAATAATGGTTTCTTAGACGTCAGGTGGCACTTTTCGGGGAAATGTGCGCGGAACCCCTA
TTTGTTTATTTTTCTAAATACATTCAAATATGTATCCGCTCATGAGACAATAACCCTGATAAATGCTTCA
ATAATATTGAAAAAGGAAGAGTATGAGTATTCAACATTTCCGTGTCGCCCTTATTCCCTTTTTTGCGGCA
TTTTGCCTTCCTGTTTTTGCTCACCCAGAAACGCTGGTGAAAGTAAAAGATGCTGAAGATCAGTTGGGTG
CACGAGTGGGTTACATCGAACTGGATCTCAACAGCGGTAAGATCCTTGAGAGTTTTCGCCCCGAAGAACG
TTTTCCAATGATGAGCACTTTTAAAGTTCTGCTATGTGGCGCGGTATTATCCCGTATTGACGCCGGGCAA
GAGCAACTCGGTCGCCGCATACACTATTCTCAGAATGACTTGGTTGAGTACTCACCAGTCACAGAAAAGC
ATCTTACGGATGGCATGACAGTAAGAGAATTATGCAGTGCTGCCATAACCATGAGTGATAACACTGCGGC
CAACTTACTTCTGACAACGATCGGAGGACCGAAGGAGCTAACCGCTTTTTTGCACAACATGGGGGATCAT
GTAACTCGCCTTGATCGTTGGGAACCGGAGCTGAATGAAGCCATACCAAACGACGAGCGTGACACCACGA
TGCCTGTAGCAATGGCAACAACGTTGCGCAAACTATTAACTGGCGAACTACTTACTCTAGCTTCCCGGCA
ACAATTAATAGACTGGATGGAGGCGGATAAAGTTGCAGGACCACTTCTGCGCTCGGCCCTTCCGGCTGGC
TGGTTTATTGCTGATAAATCTGGAGCCGGTGAGCGTGGGTCTCGCGGTATCATTGCAGCACTGGGGCCAG
ATGGTAAGCCCTCCCGTATCGTAGTTATCTACACGACGGGGAGTCAGGCAACTATGGATGAACGAAATAG
ACAGATCGCTGAGATAGGTGCCTCACTGATTAAGCATTGGTAACTGTCAGACCAAGTTTACTCATATATA
CTTTAGATTGATTTAAAACTTCATTTTTAATTTAAAAGGATCTAGGTGAAGATCCTTTTTGATAATCTCA
TGACCAAAATCCCTTAACGTGAGTTTTCGTTCCACTGAGCGTCAGACCCCGTAGAAAAGATCAAAGGATC
TTCTTGAGATCCTTTTTTTCTGCGCGTAATCTGCTGCTTGCAAACAAAAAAACCACCGCTACCAGCGGTG
GTTTGTTTGCCGGATCAAGAGCTACCAACTCTTTTTCCGAAGGTAACTGGCTTCAGCAGAGCGCAGATAC
CAAATACTGTTCTTCTAGTGTAGCCGTAGTTAGGCCACCACTTCAAGAACTCTGTAGCACCGCCTACATA
CCTCGCTCTGCTAATCCTGTTACCAGTGGCTGCTGCCAGTGGCGATAAGTCGTGTCTTACCGGGTTGGAC
TCAAGACGATAGTTACCGGATAAGGCGCAGCGGTCGGGCTGAACGGGGGGTTCGTGCACACAGCCCAGCT
TGGAGCGAACGACCTACACCGAACTGAGATACCTACAGCGTGAGCTATGAGAAAGCGCCACGCTTCCCGA
AGGGAGAAAGGCGGACAGGTATCCGGTAAGCGGCAGGGTCGGAACAGGAGAGCGCACGAGGGAGCTTCCA
GGGGGAAACGCCTGGTATCTTTATAGTCCTGTCGGGTTTCGCCACCTCTGACTTGAGCGTCGATTTTTGT
GATGCTCGTCAGGGGGGCGGAGCCTATGGAAAAACGCCAGCAACGCGGCCTTTTTACGGTTCCTGGCCTT
TTGCTGGCCTTTTGCTCACATGT
Features (pLannotate 1.2.2; 18 found; start..end, strand, type, name):
     12..39      +  repeat_region  AAV2 ITR (fragment): inverted terminal repeat of adeno-associated virus serotype 2 inverted
     68..95      +  repeat_region  AAV2 ITR (fragment): inverted terminal repeat of adeno-associated virus serotype 2 inverted
    151..226     -  misc_RNA       gRNA scaffold: guide RNA scaffold for the Streptococcus pyogenes CRISPR/Cas9 system
    256..496     -  promoter       U6 promoter: RNA polymerase III promoter for human U6 snRNA
    829..2430    +  CDS            Cas9(N): N-terminal portion of Streptococcus pyogenes Cas9 (Zetsche et al., 2015)
   2431..2848    +  CDS            dCas9(C) (fragment): C-terminal portion of catalytically inactive Streptococcus pyogenes dCas9 carrying the N863A mutation (Zetsche et al., 2015)
   2815..3153    +  CDS            dnaB (fragment): DNAB_SYNY3 - Experimental evidence at protein level: Swiss-Prot protein existence level 1. Participates in initiation and elongation during chromosome replication; it exhibits DNA-dependent ATPase activity. From Synechocystis sp. (strain PCC 6803 / Kazusa).
   3226..3281    +  polyA_signal   β-globin poly(A) signal: rabbit β-globin polyadenylation signal (Gil and Proudfoot, 1987)
   3288..3528    +  promoter       U6 promoter: RNA polymerase III promoter for human U6 snRNA
   3576..3643    +  misc_RNA       tracrRNA (fragment): trans-activating CRISPR RNA for the Streptococcus pyogenes CRISPR/Cas9 system
   3688..3828    +  repeat_region  AAV2 ITR: inverted terminal repeat of adeno-associated virus serotype 2 inverted
   3833..3884    -  misc_feature   bom (fragment): basis of mobility region from pBR322
   3903..4358    +  rep_origin     f1 ori (sequence partly withheld): f1 bacteriophage origin of replication; arrow indicates direction of (+) strand synthesis
   4359..4408    -  misc_feature   bom (fragment): basis of mobility region from pBR322
   4510..4545    -  CDS            rop (fragment): Rop protein, which maintains plasmids at low copy number; rop
   4640..4744    +  promoter       AmpR promoter: bla
   4745..5605    +  CDS            AmpR: β-lactamase; bla; confers resistance to ampicillin, carbenicillin, and related antibiotics
   5776..6364    +  rep_origin     ori: high-copy-number ColE1/pMB1/pBR322/pUC origin of replication
