[The description below was written by a language model from this plasmid's Addgene catalogue record and pLannotate feature annotations shown in this document.]
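Description:
PE_CO-Mini-N is an AAV transfer plasmid that carries the N-terminal half of a split prime editor, together with the two guide RNAs needed to install a +1 A insertion in PCSK9. It is propagated in bacteria as a high-copy plasmid through a ColE1/pUC-type origin, with ampicillin selection from the β-lactamase gene. An f1 origin and small pBR322-derived remnants (bom and rop fragments) are also annotated in the backbone. AAV2 inverted terminal repeats flank the payload. One is annotated in full and the other only as short fragments, so the record does not show whether that repeat is intact.

Between the ITRs, the central open reading frame encodes Streptococcus pyogenes Cas9 sequence, annotated as an N-terminal portion followed by a short stretch of the C-terminal portion. This fits the stated split between residues 673 and 674. It runs into a region annotated by homology as a DnaB fragment, which presumably corresponds to the N-terminal half of the Rma intein named in the record. A rabbit β-globin polyadenylation signal ends the transcript. No promoter for this coding sequence appears in the feature table, although an unannotated stretch lies upstream of it.

Two human U6 promoters in opposite orientations sit on either side of the editor cassette. Each drives an RNA with an S. pyogenes guide scaffold, matching the nicking guide RNA and the pegRNA, but the table does not indicate which is which.

The construct is intended for use with a companion vector encoding the C-terminal half. Intein-mediated protein trans-splicing then rebuilds the full PE_CO-Mini editor, which uses a truncated reverse transcriptase, so that prime editing components fit within AAV packaging limits.
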