Addgene plasmid #190336: PE_CO-Mini-N
Purpose: Expressing the N-terminal of PE_CO-Mini using Rma intein and Cas9 673-674 split site, ngRNA and pegRNA for PCSK9 +1A insertion
Depositing lab: Rasmus Bak. Depositing organization: Aarhus University. Publication: A truncated reverse transcriptase enhances prime editing by split AAV vectors. Gao Z, Ravendran S, Mikkelsen NS, Haldrup J, Cai H, Ding X, Paludan SR, Thomsen MK, Mikkelsen JG, Bak RO. Mol Ther. 2022 Jul 8. pii: S1525-0016(22)00422-1. doi: 10.1016/j.ymthe.2022.07.001. PubMed 35808824.
Backbone
  Vector backbone: AAV
  Vector type: AAV
Growth in bacteria
  Bacterial resistance: Ampicillin, 100 μg/mL
  Growth temperature: 37°C
  Growth strain: NEB Stable
  Copy number: High Copy
Gene/Insert
  Gene/Insert name: PE_CO-Mini-N, ngRNA and pegRNA for PCSK9 +1A insertion
Terms and licenses: Academic/Nonprofit Terms; Industry Terms: Not Available to Industry
Depositor comments: Please visit https://www.biorxiv.org/content/10.1101/2021.11.05.467423v1 for bioRxiv preprint.
How to cite: PE_CO-Mini-N was a gift from Rasmus Bak (Addgene plasmid # 190336 ; http://n2t.net/addgene:190336 ; RRID:Addgene_190336)
